>Addgene plasmid #8508 | hCdh1 (1-125) | addgene partial sequence | sequence record 17084 | 8508 with pBABE 5'
GGCAGCAGCCATCATCATCATCATCACAGCAGCGGCGAGAATCTTTATTTTCAGGGCCGGCCCATGGACC
AGGACTATGAGCGGCGCCTGCTTCGCCAGATCGTCATCCAGAATGAGAACACGATGCCACGCGTCACAGA
GATGCGGCGGACCCTGACGCCTGCCAGCTCCCCAGTGTCCTCGCCCAGCAAGCACGGAGACCGCTTCATC
CCCTCCAGAGCCGGAGCCAACTGGAGCGTGAACTTCCACAGGATTAACGAGAATGAGAAGTCTCCCAGTC
AGAACCGGAAAGCCAAGGACGCCACCTCAGACAACGGCAAAGACGGCCTGGCCTACTCTGCCCTGCTCAA
GAATGAGCTGCTGGGTGCCGGCATCGAGAAGGTGCAGGACCCGCAGACTGAGGACCGCAGACTGCAGCCC
TCCACGCCTGAGAAGAAGTAGGTCGACCCTGTGGAATGTGTGTCAGTTAGGGTGTGGAAAGTCCCCAGGC
TCCCCAGCAGGCAGAAGTATGCAAAGCATGCATCTCAATTAGTCAGCAACCAGGTGTGGAAAGTCCCCAG
GCTCCCCAGCAGGCAGAAGTATGCAAAGCATGCATCTCAATTAGTCAGCAACCATAGTCCCGCCCCTAAC
TCCGCCCATCCCGCCCCTAACTCCGCCCAGTTCCGCCCATTCTCCGCCCCATGGCTGACTAATTTTTTTT
ATTTATGCAGAGGCCGAGGCCGCCTCGGCCTCTGAGCTATTCCAGAAGTAGTGAGGAGGCTTTTTTGGAG
GCCTAGGCTTTTGCAAAAAGCTTACCATGACCGAGTACAAGCCCACGGTGCG
