[The description below was written by a language model from this plasmid's Addgene catalogue record.]
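Description:
hCdh1 (1-125) is a retroviral mammalian expression plasmid built on the pBABE-puro backbone (about 5.2 kb without insert). It is propagated in E. coli as a high-copy plasmid under ampicillin selection, and it carries a puromycin resistance marker for selecting transduced or transfected mammalian cells. pBABE vectors are Moloney murine leukemia virus–derived constructs in which the cloned gene is generally transcribed from the 5′ LTR. The LTRs and packaging signal allow the transcript to be packaged into retroviral particles when the plasmid is introduced into a suitable packaging cell line. No feature table accompanies this record, so these backbone elements are inferred from the standard pBABE-puro design and are not individually documented here.

The payload is a roughly 464 bp insert encoding the N-terminal 125 residues of human Cdh1 (gene FZR1, also called Fzr), cloned between BamHI and SalI sites that both remain intact. A His tag is fused at the N-terminus of the fragment. Full-length Cdh1 is a co-activator of the anaphase-promoting complex/cyclosome (APC/C) ubiquitin ligase. The record describes this truncated N-terminal fragment as a dominant negative mutant, implying that it interferes with endogenous Cdh1 function when overexpressed.

According to the depositor, the plasmid is intended for producing retrovirus that expresses the human Cdh1 N-terminus. The associated study examined the requirements for destruction of human Aurora-A, so the construct fits experiments that test whether degradation of a protein depends on Cdh1 activity in stably transduced, puromycin-selected cells.
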