Addgene plasmid #8508: hCdh1 (1-125)
Depositing lab: Joan Ruderman. Depositing organization: Harvard Medical School. Publication: Requirements for the destruction of human Aurora-A. Crane R, Kloepfer A, Ruderman JV. J Cell Sci 2004 Dec 1;117(Pt 25):5975-83. Epub 2004 Nov 9. 10.1242/jcs.01418 PubMed 15536123.
Backbone
  Vector backbone: pBABE-puro
  Backbone size w/o insert (bp): 5169
  Vector type: Mammalian Expression, Retroviral
  Selectable markers: Puromycin
Growth in bacteria
  Bacterial resistance: Ampicillin, 100 μg/mL
  Growth temperature: 37°C
  Growth strain: DH5alpha
  Copy number: High Copy
Gene/Insert
  Gene/Insert name: hCdh1 (1-125) (alt names: hCdh1 N terminus; Fzr1)
  Species: H. sapiens (human)
  Insert size (bp): 464
  Mutation: Cdh1 N-terminus. Dominant Negative mutant.
  Entrez Gene: FZR1 (a.k.a. CDC20C, CDH1, DEE109, FZR, FZR2, HCDH, HCDH1)
  Tag / fusion protein: His (N terminal on insert)
  Cloning method: Restriction Enzyme; 5′ cloning site BamHI (not destroyed); 3′ cloning site SalI (not destroyed)
  Sequencing primers: 5′ pBABE 5'
Terms and licenses: Academic/Nonprofit Terms; Industry Terms: Not Available to Industry
Depositor comments: See author's map. For production of retrovirus expressing human Cdh1 N-terminus. (Ruderman RC230)
How to cite: hCdh1 (1-125) was a gift from Joan Ruderman (Addgene plasmid # 8508 ; http://n2t.net/addgene:8508 ; RRID:Addgene_8508)
